>Addgene plasmid #175484 | SDCBPA-c020 | addgene full sequence | sequence record 353208 | Addgene NGS Result
CTAGAAATAATTTTGTTTAACTTTAAGAAGGAGATATACATATGCACCATCATCATCATCATTCTTCTGG
TGTAGATCTGGGTACCGAGAACCTGTACTTCCAATCCATGGGGATTCGTGAAGTCATTTTGTGTAAGGAT
CAAGATGGAAAAATTGGACTCAGGCTTAAATCAATAGATAATGGTATATTTGTTCAGCTAGTCCAGGCTA
ATTCTCCAGCCTCATTGGTTGGTCTGAGATTTGGGGACCAAGTACTTCAGATCAATGGTGAAAACTGTGC
AGGATGGAGCTCTGATAAAGCGCACAAGGTGCTCAAACAGGCTTTTGGAGAGAAGATTACCATGACCATT
CGTGACAGGCCCTTTGAACGGACGATTACCATGCATAAGGATAGCACTGGACATGTTGGTTTTATCTTTA
AAAATGGAAAAATAACATCCATAGTGAAAGATAGCTCTGCAGCCAGAAATGGTCTTCTCACGGAACATAA
CATCTGTGAAATCAATGGACAGAATGTCATTGGATTGAAGGACTCTCAAATTGCAGACATACTGTCAACA
TCTGGGACTGTAGTTACTATTACAATCATGCCTGCTTTTATCTTTGAACATATTATTAAGCGGATGGCAC
CAAGCATTATGAAAAGCCTAATGGACCACACCATTCCTGAGGTTTGACAGTAAAGGTGGATACGGATCCG
AATTCGAGCTCCGTCGACAAGCTTGCGGCCGCACTCGAGCACCACCACCACCACCACTGAGATCCGGCTG
CTAACAAAGCCCGAAAGGAAGCTGAGTTGGCTGCTGCCACCGCTGAGCAATAACTAGCATAACCCCTTGG
GGCCTCTAAACGGGTCTTGAGGGGTTTTTTGCTGAAAGGAGGAACTATATCCGGATTGGCGAATGGG
[124 nt withheld, positions 908-1031]
C
[91 nt withheld, positions 1033-1123]
A
[49 nt withheld, positions 1125-1173]
CCTTTGACGTTGGAGTCCACGTTCTTT
[37 nt withheld, positions 1201-1237]
ACCCTATCTCGGTCTATTCTTTTGATTTATAAGGGATTTTGCCGATTTCGGCCTATTGGTTAAAAAATGA
GCTGATTTAACAAAAATTTAACGCGAATTTTAACAAAATATTAACGCTTACAATTTAGGTGGCACTTTTC
GGGGAAATGTGCGCGGAACCCCTATTTGTTTATTTTTCTAAATACATTCAAATATGTATCCGCTCATGAA
TTAATTCTTAGAAAAACTCATCGAGCATCAAATGAAACTGCAATTTATTCATATCAGGATTATCAATACC
ATATTTTTGAAAAAGCCGTTTCTGTAATGAAGGAGAAAACTCACCGAGGCAGTTCCATAGGATGGCAAGA
TCCTGGTATCGGTCTGCGATTCCGACTCGTCCAACATCAATACAACCTATTAATTTCCCCTCGTCAAAAA
TAAGGTTATCAAGTGAGAAATCACCATGAGTGACGACTGAATCCGGTGAGAATGGCAAAAGTTTATGCAT
TTCTTTCCAGACTTGTTCAACAGGCCAGCCATTACGCTCGTCATCAAAATCACTCGCATCAACCAAACCG
TTATTCATTCGTGATTGCGCCTGAGCGAGACGAAATACGCGATCGCTGTTAAAAGGACAATTACAAACAG
GAATCGAATGCAACCGGCGCAGGAACACTGCCAGCGCATCAACAATATTTTCACCTGAATCAGGATATTC
TTCTAATACCTGGAATGCTGTTTTCCCGGGGATCGCAGTGGTGAGTAACCATGCATCATCAGGAGTACGG
ATAAAATGCTTGATGGTCGGAAGAGGCATAAATTCCGTCAGCCAGTTTAGTCTGACCATCTCATCTGTAA
CATCATTGGCAACGCTACCTTTGCCATGTTTCAGAAACAACTCTGGCGCATCGGGCTTCCCATACAATCG
ATAGATTGTCGCACCTGATTGCCCGACATTATCGCGAGCCCATTTATACCCATATAAATCAGCATCCATG
TTGGAATTTAATCGCGGCCTAGAGCAAGACGTTTCCCGTTGAATATGGCTCATAACACCCCTTGTATTAC
TGTTTATGTAAGCAGACAGTTTTATTGTTCATGACCAAAATCCCTTAACGTGAGTTTTCGTTCCACTGAG
CGTCAGACCCCGTAGAAAAGATCAAAGGATCTTCTTGAGATCCTTTTTTTCTGCGCGTAATCTGCTGCTT
GCAAACAAAAAAACCACCGCTACCAGCGGTGGTTTGTTTGCCGGATCAAGAGCTACCAACTCTTTTTCCG
AAGGTAACTGGCTTCAGCAGAGCGCAGATACCAAATACTGTCCTTCTAGTGTAGCCGTAGTTAGGCCACC
ACTTCAAGAACTCTGTAGCACCGCCTACATACCTCGCTCTGCTAATCCTGTTACCAGTGGCTGCTGCCAG
TGGCGATAAGTCGTGTCTTACCGGGTTGGACTCAAGACGATAGTTACCGGATAAGGCGCAGCGGTCGGGC
TGAACGGGGGGTTCGTGCACACAGCCCAGCTTGGAGCGAACGACCTACACCGAACTGAGATACCTACAGC
GTGAGCTATGAGAAAGCGCCACGCTTCCCGAAGGGAGAAAGGCGGACAGGTATCCGGTAAGCGGCAGGGT
CGGAACAGGAGAGCGCACGAGGGAGCTTCCAGGGGGAAACGCCTGGTATCTTTATAGTCCTGTCGGGTTT
CGCCACCTCTGACTTGAGCGTCGATTTTTGTGATGCTCGTCAGGGGGGCGGAGCCTATGGAAAAACGCCA
GCAACGCGGCCTTTTTACGGTTCCTGGCCTTTTGCTGGCCTTTTGCTCACATGTTCTTTCCTGCGTTATC
CCCTGATTCTGTGGATAACCGTATTACCGCCTTTGAGTGAGCTGATACCGCTCGCCGCAGCCGAACGACC
GAGCGCAGCGAGTCAGTGAGCGAGGAAGCGGAAGAGCGCCTGATGCGGTATTTTCTCCTTACGCATCTGT
GCGGTATTTCACACCGCAATGGTGCACTCTCAGTACAATCTGCTCTGATGCCGCATAGTTAAGCCAGTAT
ACACTCCGCTATCGCTACGTGACTGGGTCATGGCTGCGCCCCGACACCCGCCAACACCCGCTGACGCGCC
CTGACGGGCTTGTCTGCTCCCGGCATCCGCTTACAGACAAGCTGTGACCGTCTCCGGGAGCTGCATGTGT
CAGAGGTTTTCACCGTCATCACCGAAACGCGCGAGGCAGCTGCGGTAAAGCTCATCAGCGTGGTCGTGAA
GCGATTCACAGATGTCTGCCTGTTCATCCGCGTCCAGCTCGTTGAGTTTCTCCAGAAGCGTTAATGTCTG
GCTTCTGATAAAGCGGGCCATGTTAAGGGCGGTTTTTTCCTGTTTGGTCACTGATGCCTCCGTGTAAGGG
GGATTTCTGTTCATGGGGGTAATGATACCGATGAAACGAGAGAGGATGCTCACGATACGGGTTACTGATG
ATGAACATGCCCGGTTACTGGAACGTTGTGAGGGTAAACAACTGGCGGTATGGATGCGGCGGGACCAGAG
AAAAATCACTCAGGGTCAATGCCAGCGCTTCGTTAATACAGATGTAGGTGTTCCACAGGGTAGCCAGCAG
CATCCTGCGATGCAGATCCGGAACATAATGGTGCAGGGCGCTGACTTCCGCGTTTCCAGACTTTACGAAA
CACGGAAACCGAAGACCATTCATGTTGTTGCTCAGGTCGCAGACGTTTTGCAGCAGCAGTCGCTTCACGT
TCGCTCGCGTATCGGTGATTCATTCTGCTAACCAGTAAGGCAACCCCGCCAGCCTAGCCGGGTCCTCAAC
GACAGGAGCACGATCATGCGCACCCGTGGGGCCGCCATGCCGGCGATAATGGCCTGCTTCTCGCCGAAAC
GTTTGGTGGCGGGACCAGTGACGAAGGCTTGAGCGAGGGCGTGCAAGATTCCGAATACCGCAAGCGACAG
GCCGATCATCGTCGCGCTCCAGCGAAAGCGGTCCTCGCCGAAAATGACCCAGAGCGCTGCCGGCACCTGT
CCTACGAGTTGCATGATAAAGAAGACAGTCATAAGTGCGGCGACGATAGTCATGCCCCGCGCCCACCGGA
AGGAGCTGACTGGGTTGAAGGCTCTCAAGGGCATCGGTCGAGATCCCGGTGCCTAATGAGTGAGCTAACT
TACATTAATTGCGTTGCGCTCACTGCCCGCTTTCCAGTCGGGAAACCTGTCGTGCCAGCTGCATTAATGA
ATCGGCCAACGCGCGGGGAGAGGCGGTTTGCGTATTGGGCGCCAGGGTGGTTTTTCTTTTCACCAGTGAG
ACGGGCAACAGCTGATTGCCCTTCACCGCCTGGCCCTGAGAGAGTTGCAGCAAGCGGTCCACGCTGGTTT
GCCCCAGCAGGCGAAAATCCTGTTTGATGGTGGTTAACGGCGGGATATAACATGAGCTGTCTTCGGTATC
GTCGTATCCCACTACCGAGATATCCGCACCAACGCGCAGCCCGGACTCGGTAATGGCGCGCATTGCGCCC
AGCGCCATCTGATCGTTGGCAACCAGCATCGCAGTGGGAACGATGCCCTCATTCAGCATTTGCATGGTTT
GTTGAAAACCGGACATGGCACTCCAGTCGCCTTCCCGTTCCGCTATCGGCTGAATTTGATTGCGAGTGAG
ATATTTATGCCAGCCAGCCAGACGCAGACGCGCCGAGACAGAACTTAATGGGCCCGCTAACAGCGCGATT
TGCTGGTGACCCAATGCGACCAGATGCTCCACGCCCAGTCGCGTACCGTCTTCATGGGAGAAAATAATAC
TGTTGATGGGTGTCTGGTCAGAGACATCAAGAAATAACGCCGGAACATTAGTGCAGGCAGCTTCCACAGC
AATGGCATCCTGGTCATCCAGCGGATAGTTAATGATCAGCCCACTGACGCGTTGCGCGAGAAGATTGTGC
ACCGCCGCTTTACAGGCTTCGACGCCGCTTCGTTCTACCATCGACACCACCACGCTGGCACCCAGTTGAT
CGGCGCGAGATTTAATCGCCGCGACAATTTGCGACGGCGCGTGCAGGGCCAGACTGGAGGTGGCAACGCC
AATCAGCAACGACTGTTTGCCCGCCAGTTGTTGTGCCACGCGGTTGGGAATGTAATTCAGCTCCGCCATC
GCCGCTTCCACTTTTTCCCGCGTTTTCGCAGAAACGTGGCTGGCCTGGTTCACCACGCGGGAAACGGTCT
GATAAGAGACACCGGCATACTCTGCGACATCGTATAACGTTACTGGTTTCACATTCACCACCCTGAATTG
ACTCTCTTCCGGGCGCTATCATGCCATACCGCGAAAGGTTTTGCGCCATTCGATGGTGTCCGGGATCTCG
ACGCTCTCCCTTATGCGACTCCTGCATTAGGAAGCAGCCCAGTAGTAGGTTGAGGCCGTTGAGCACCGCC
GCCGCAAGGAATGGTGCATGCAAGGAGATGGCGCCCAACAGTCCCCCGGCCACGGGGCCTGCCACCATAC
CCACGCCGAAACAAGCGCTCATGAGCCCGAAGTGGCGAGCCCGATCTTCCCCATCGGTGATGTCGGCGAT
ATAGGCGCCAGCAACCGCACCTGTGGCGCCGGTGATGCCGGCCACGATGCGTCCGGCGTAGAGGATCGAG
ATCTCGATCCCGCGAAATTAATACGACTCACTATAGGGGAATTGTGAGCGGATAACAATTCCCCT
Features (pLannotate 1.2.2; 19 found; start..end, strand, type, name):
     12..34      +  RBS            RBS: efficient ribosome binding site from bacteriophage T7 gene 10 (Olins and Rangwala, 1989)
    111..674     +  CDS            SDCBP (fragment): SDCB1_HUMAN - Also known as MDA9, SYCL. Experimental evidence at protein level: Swiss-Prot protein existence level 1. Multifunctional adapter protein involved in diverse array of functions including trafficking of transmembrane proteins, neuro and immunomodulation, exosome biogenesis, and tumorigenesis (PubMed:26291527). Positively regulates TGFB1-mediated SMAD2/3 activation and TGFB1-induced epithelial-to-mesenchymal transition (EMT) and cell migration in various cell types. May increase TGFB1 signaling by enhancing cell-surface expression of TGFR1 by preventing the interaction between TGFR1
    740..757     +  CDS            9xHis (fragment): 9xHis affinity tag
    767..816     +  CDS            SET1 (fragment): solubility-enhancement tag derived from T7 phage gene 10B
    824..871     +  terminator     T7 terminator: transcription terminator for bacteriophage T7 RNA polymerase
    908..1336    +  rep_origin     f1 ori (sequence partly withheld): f1 bacteriophage origin of replication; arrow indicates direction of (+) strand synthesis
   1389..1446    +  promoter       AmpR promoter (fragment): bla
   1455..2270    -  CDS            KanR: aminoglycoside phosphotransferase; aph(3')-Ia; confers resistance to kanamycin in bacteria or G418 (Geneticin®) in eukaryotes
   2392..2980    +  rep_origin     ori: high-copy-number ColE1/pMB1/pBR322/pUC origin of replication
   3166..3305    -  misc_feature   bom: basis of mobility region from pBR322
   3407..3598    -  CDS            rop: Rop protein, which maintains plasmids at low copy number; rop
   3615..3995    +  CDS            YPB1_ECOLX: Protein predicted: Swiss-Prot protein existence level 4. From Escherichia coli.
   4067..4358    -  CDS            TcR (fragment): tetracycline efflux protein; tet; confers resistance to tetracycline
   4373..4394    -  protein_bind   CAP binding site: CAP binding activates transcription in the presence of cAMP. E. coli catabolite activator protein
   4407..5489    -  CDS            lacI: lac repressor; lacI; The lac repressor binds to the lac operator to inhibit transcription in E. coli. This inhibition can be relieved by adding lactose or isopropyl-β-D-thiogalactopyranoside (IPTG).
   5490..5567    -  promoter       lacI promoter: lacI
   5575..5854    -  CDS            TcR (fragment): tetracycline efflux protein; tet; confers resistance to tetracycline
   5876..5894    +  promoter       T7 promoter: promoter for bacteriophage T7 RNA polymerase
   5895..5919    +  protein_bind   lac operator: The lac repressor binds to the lac operator to inhibit transcription in E. coli. This inhibition can be relieved by adding lactose or isopropyl-β-D-thiogalactopyranoside (IPTG). lac repressor encoded by lacI
