[The description below was written by a language model from this plasmid's Addgene catalogue record and pLannotate feature annotations shown in this document.]
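Description:
SDCBPA-c020 is a bacterial expression plasmid built on the pNIC28-Bsa4 backbone, a pET-style vector, carrying a fragment of human SDCBP (syntenin-1, also known as MDA-9). The insert encodes residues G111 to V288, which span the tandem PDZ1 and PDZ2 domains, and was introduced by ligation-independent cloning. The catalogue entry states that the protein is fused at its N terminus to a His6 tag followed by a TEV protease site, allowing metal-affinity purification and subsequent tag removal. The feature table does not annotate this N-terminal tag separately, though there is unannotated space between the ribosome binding site and the SDCBP fragment where it would lie. The table does flag a short His-tag fragment and a T7 gene 10-derived fragment downstream of the insert. These appear to be residual vector sequence, and the record does not indicate that they form part of the expressed protein.

Expression is driven by a T7 promoter with an adjacent lac operator and the T7 gene 10 ribosome binding site, and it ends at a T7 terminator. The plasmid-borne lacI gene supplies the repressor, so transcription is IPTG-inducible in hosts that provide T7 RNA polymerase. The depositor notes use of a BL21(DE3) derivative carrying a rare-codon plasmid. Propagation relies on a ColE1/pBR322-type origin accompanied by the bom region and the rop gene, although the record lists the copy number as high. Selection is by kanamycin through the aph(3')-Ia gene. An f1 origin and remnants of the tetracycline resistance gene are also present as backbone leftovers. The construct is intended for producing recombinant syntenin PDZ tandem protein in E. coli; the record does not state specific downstream applications.
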