Addgene plasmid #175484: SDCBPA-c020
Purpose: Protein expression in bacterial cells. PDZ1 and PDZ2 domains, G111-V288.
Depositing lab: Opher Gileadi. Depositing organization: University of Oxford.
Backbone
  Vector backbone: pNIC28-Bsa4
  Vector type: Bacterial Expression
Growth in bacteria
  Bacterial resistance: Kanamycin, 50 μg/mL
  Growth temperature: 37°C
  Growth strain: DH5alpha
  Copy number: High Copy
Gene/Insert
  Gene/Insert name: SDCBP (alt name: MDA-9|MDA9|ST1|SYCL|TACIP18)
  Species: H. sapiens (human)
  Entrez Gene: SDCBP (a.k.a. MDA-9, MDA9, SDCBP1, ST1, SYCL, TACIP18)
  Tag / fusion protein: His6-TEV (N terminal on insert)
  Cloning method: Ligation Independent Cloning
Terms and licenses: Academic/Nonprofit Terms; Industry Terms: Not Available to Industry
Depositor comments: Ligation-independent cloning 5' site GTACTTCCAATCCAT; 3' site TATCCACCTTTACT. Gileadi lab uses BL21(DE3)-R3-pRARE2 cells for expression.
How to cite: SDCBPA-c020 was a gift from Opher Gileadi (Addgene plasmid # 175484 ; http://n2t.net/addgene:175484 ; RRID:Addgene_175484)
