>Addgene plasmid #175484 | SDCBPA-c020 | depositor partial sequence | sequence record 340409 | Coding sequence (including tags)
CATATGCACCATCATCATCATCATTCTTCTGGTGTAGATCTGGGTACCGAGAACCTGTACTTCCAATCCA
TGGGGATTCGTGAAGTCATTTTGTGTAAGGATCAAGATGGAAAAATTGGACTCAGGCTTAAATCAATAGA
TAATGGTATATTTGTTCAGCTAGTCCAGGCTAATTCTCCAGCCTCATTGGTTGGTCTGAGATTTGGGGAC
CAAGTACTTCAGATCAATGGTGAAAACTGTGCAGGATGGAGCTCTGATAAAGCGCACAAGGTGCTCAAAC
AGGCTTTTGGAGAGAAGATTACCATGACCATTCGTGACAGGCCCTTTGAACGGACGATTACCATGCATAA
GGATAGCACTGGACATGTTGGTTTTATCTTTAAAAATGGAAAAATAACATCCATAGTGAAAGATAGCTCT
GCAGCCAGAAATGGTCTTCTCACGGAACATAACATCTGTGAAATCAATGGACAGAATGTCATTGGATTGA
AGGACTCTCAAATTGCAGACATACTGTCAACATCTGGGACTGTAGTTACTATTACAATCATGCCTGCTTT
TATCTTTGAACATATTATTAAGCGGATGGCACCAAGCATTATGAAAAGCCTAATGGACCACACCATTCCT
GAGGTTTGACAGTAAAGGTGGATACGGATCCGAA
